Addgene plasmid #46183: R26/P-nlsrtTA
Depositing lab: Rudolf Jaenisch. Depositing organization: Whitehead Institute for Biomedical Research. Publication: Chromosomal silencing and localization are mediated by different domains of Xist RNA. Wutz A, Rasmussen TP, Jaenisch R. Nat Genet. 2002 Feb;30(2):167-74. Epub 2002 Jan 7. 10.1038/ng820 PubMed 11780141.
Backbone
  Vector backbone: ROSA26-1
  Backbone size w/o insert (bp): 9846
  Total vector size (bp): 11946
  Vector type: Mouse Targeting
  Selectable markers: Puromycin
Growth in bacteria
  Bacterial resistance: Ampicillin, 100 μg/mL
  Growth temperature: 37°C
  Growth strain: DH5alpha
  Copy number: High Copy
Gene/Insert 1
  Gene/Insert name: nlsrtTA
  Insert size (bp): 1500
  Cloning method: Restriction Enzyme; 5′ cloning site unknown (unknown if destroyed); 3′ cloning site unknown (unknown if destroyed)
  Sequencing primers: 5′ M13-pUC-Fwd
Gene/Insert 2
  Gene/Insert name: pgk-puro
  Insert size (bp): 1600
  Cloning method: Restriction Enzyme; 5′ cloning site unknown (unknown if destroyed); 3′ cloning site unknown (unknown if destroyed)
  Sequencing primers: 5′ unknown
Resource information
  A portion of this plasmid was derived from a plasmid made by: nls-rtTA was obtained from Dr. H. Bujard
Terms and licenses: Academic/Nonprofit Terms; Industry Terms: Not Available to Industry
How to cite: R26/P-nlsrtTA was a gift from Rudolf Jaenisch (Addgene plasmid # 46183 ; http://n2t.net/addgene:46183 ; RRID:Addgene_46183)
