[The description below was written by a language model from this plasmid's Addgene catalogue record.]
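Description:
R26/P-nlsrtTA is a mouse gene-targeting vector built on the ROSA26-1 backbone, designed to introduce a transgene into the ROSA26 locus by homologous recombination. The complete plasmid is about 11.9 kb, of which roughly 9.8 kb is backbone. It is maintained in E. coli as a high-copy plasmid under ampicillin selection. The record provides no feature table, so the bacterial origin, the extent of the homology arms and any negative-selection cassette are not documented here.

The payload has two parts. The first is an approximately 1.5 kb insert encoding nlsrtTA, a reverse tetracycline-controlled transactivator carrying a nuclear localisation signal. rtTA binds tet operator sequences and activates tetracycline-responsive promoters only when doxycycline is present, and the added localisation signal directs the protein to the nucleus. The record does not state which promoter drives nlsrtTA. ROSA26 targeting designs commonly rely on the broadly active endogenous ROSA26 transcript, but that arrangement is not confirmed by the fields given. The second part is an approximately 1.6 kb pgk-puro cassette, in which the phosphoglycerate kinase promoter drives a puromycin resistance gene, allowing selection of mammalian cells that have integrated the vector. The cloning sites for both inserts are recorded as unknown.

The construct is suited to generating mouse cells, typically embryonic stem cells, that express the transactivator from a defined genomic site, so that tet-responsive transgenes can be switched on with doxycycline. The associated publication dissected functional domains of Xist RNA in chromosomal silencing and localisation, which fits use of this vector in an inducible expression system for such transgenes.
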