>Addgene plasmid #46183 | R26/P-nlsrtTA | addgene partial sequence | sequence record 66244 | R26-F1 5'-GCACTTGCTCTCCCAAAGTC-3'
TGGAGTAGGCGGGGAGAAGGCCGCACCCTTCTCCGGAGGGGGGAGGGGAGTGTTGCAATACCTTTCTGGG
AGTTCTCTGCTGCCTCCTGGCTTCTGAGGACCGCCCTGGGCCTGGGAGAATCCCTTCCCCCTCTTCCCTC
GTGATCTGCAACTCCAGTCTTTCTAGAATTCGTCGATCGAGGCTAGAACTAGTGGATCCCCCGGGCTGCA
GATCTGTAGGGCGCAGTAGTCCAGGGTTTCCTTGATGATGTCATACTTATCCTGTCCCTTTTTTTTCCAC
AGCTCGCGGTTGAGGACAAACTCTTCGCGGTCTTTCCAGTGGGGATCGACGGTATCGAATTCACCATGTC
TAGACTGGACAAGAGCAAAGTCATAAACGGCGCTCTGGAATTACTCAATGGAGTCGGTATCGAAGGCCTG
ACGACAAGGAAACTCGCTCAAAAGCTGGGAGTTGAGCAGCCTACCCTGTACTGGCACGTGAAGAACAAGC
GGGCCCTGCTCGATGCCCTGCCAATCGAGATGCTGGACAGGCATCATACCCACTTCTGCCCCCTGGAAGG
CGAGTCATGGCAAGACTTTCTGCGGAACAACGCCAAGTCATTCCGCTGTGCTCTCCTCTCACATCGCGAC
GGGGCTAAAGTGCATCTCGGCACCCGCCCAACAGAGAAACAGTACGAAACCCTGGAAAATCAGCTCGCGT
TCCTGTGTCAGCAAGGCTTCTCCCTGGAGAACGCACTGTACGCTCTGTCCGCCGTGGGCCACTTTACACT
GGGCTGCGTATTGGAGGAACAGGAGCATCAAGTAGCAAAAGAGG
