>Addgene plasmid #46183 | R26/P-nlsrtTA | addgene partial sequence | sequence record 67403 | Puro-F 5'-GCAACCTCCCTTCTACGAGC-3'
CCGAAGGACCGCGCACCTGGTGCATGACCCGCAAGCCCGGTGCCTGACGCCCGCCCCACGACCCGCAGCG
CCCGACCGAAAGGAGCGCACGACCCCATGCATCGGCGATGATATCAGATCCCCGGGATGCAGAAATTGAT
GATCTATTAAACAATAAAGATGTCCACTAAAATGGAAGTTTTTCCTGTCATACTTTGTTAAGAAGGGTGA
GAACAGAGTACCTACATTTTGAATGGAAGGATTGGAGCTACGGGGGTGGGGGTGGGGTGGGATTAGATAA
ATGCCTGCTCTTTACTGAAGGCTCTTTACTATTGCTTTATGATAATGTTTCATAGTTGGATATCATAATT
TAAACAAGCAAAACCAAATTAAGGGCCAGCTCATTCCTCCCACTCATGATCTATAGATCTATAGATCTCT
CGTGGGATCATTGTTTTTCTCTTGATTCCCACTTTGTGGTTCTAAGTCTAGAAGATGGGCGGGAGTCTTC
TGGGCAGGCTTAAAGGCTAACCTGGTGTGTGGGCGTTGTCCTGCAGGGGAATTGAACAGGTGTAAAATTG
GAGGGACAAGACTTCCCACAGATTTTCGGTTTTGTCGGGAAGT
